>Addgene plasmid #219754 | pNK497 | addgene full sequence | sequence record 458646 | Addgene NGS Result
CACGAAGTGGTTTAAACTATCAGTGTTTGACAGGATATATTGGCGGGTAAACCTAAGAGAAAAGAGCGTT
TATTAGAATAATCGGATATTTAAAAGGGCGTGAAAAGGTTTATCCGTTCGTCCATTTGTATGTGCCAACC
ACAGGAACCGTAAAAAGGCCGCGTTGCTGGCGTTTTTCCATAGGCTCCGCCCCCCTGACGAGCATCACAA
AAATCGACGCTCAAGTCAGAGGTGGCGAAACCCGACAGGACTATAAAGATACCAGGCGTTTCCCCCTGGA
AGCTCCCTCGTGCGCTCTCCTGTTCCGACCCTGCCGCTTACCGGATACCTGTCCGCCTTTCTCCCTTCGG
GAAGCGTGGCGCTTTCTCATAGCTCACGCTGTAGGTATCTCAGTTCGGTGTAGGTCGTTCGCTCCAAGCT
GGGCTGTGTGCACGAACCCCCCGTTCAGCCCGACCGCTGCGCCTTATCCGGTAACTATCGTCTTGAGTCC
AACCCGGTAAGACACGACTTATCGCCACTGGCAGCAGCCACTGGTAACAGGATTAGCAGAGCGAGGTATG
TAGGCGGTGCTACAGAGTTCTTGAAGTGGTGGCCTAACTACGGCTACACTAGAAGGACAGTATTTGGTAT
CTGCGCTCTGCTGAAGCCAGTTACCTTCGGAAAAAGAGTTGGTAGCTCTTGATCCGGCAAACAAACCACC
GCTGGTAGCGGTGGTTTTTTTGTTTGCAAGCAGCAGATTACGCGCAGAAAAAAAGGATCTCAAGAAGATC
CTTTGATCTTTTCTACGGGGTCTGACGCTCAGTGGAACGAAAACTCACGTTAAGGGATTTTGGTCATGAG
ATTATCAAAAAGGATCTTCACCTAGATCCTTTTAAATTAAAAATGAAGTTTTAAATCAATCTAAAGTATA
TATGAGTAAACTTGGTCTGACAGCTAAAACAATTCATCCAGTAAAATATAATATTTTATTTTCTCCCAAT
CAGGCTTGATCCCCAGTAAGTCAAAAAATAGCTCGACATACTGTTCTTCCCCGATATCCTCCCTGATCGA
CCGGACGCAGAAGGCAATGTCATACCACTTGTCCGCCCTGCCGCTTCTCCCAAGATCAATAAAGCCACTT
ACTTTGCCATCTTTCACAAAGATGTTGCTGTCTCCCAGGTCGCCGTGGGAAAAGACAAGTTCCTCTTCGG
GCTTTTCCGTCTTTAAAAAATCATACAGCTCGCGCGGATCTTTAAATGGAGTGTCCTCTTCCCAGTTTTC
GCAATCCACATCGGCCAGATCGTTATTCAGTAAGTAATCCAATTCGGCTAAGCGGCTGTCTAAGCTATTC
GTATAGGGACAATCCGATATGTCGATGGAGTGAAAGAGCCTGATGCACTCCGCATACAGCTCGATAATCT
TTTCAGGGCTTTGTTCATCTTCATACTCTTCCGAGCAAAGGACGCCATCGGCCTCACTCATGAGCAGATT
GCTCCAGCCATCATGCCGTTCAAAGTGCAGGACCTTTGGAACAGGCAGCTTTCCTTCCAGCCATAGCATC
ATGTCCTTTTCCCGTTCCACATCATAGGTGGTCCCTTTATACCGGCTGTCCGTCATTTTTAAATATAGGT
TTTCATTTTCTCCCACCAGCTTATATACCTTAGCAGGAGACATTCCTTCCGTATCTTTTGCGCAGCGGTA
TTTTTCGATCAGTTTTTTCAATTCCGGTGATATTCTCATTTTAGCCATACTCTTCCTTTTTCAATATTAT
TGAAGCATTTATCAAGGTTATTGTCTCATGAGCGGATACATATTTGAATGTATTTAGAAAAATAAACAAA
TAGGGGTTCCGCGCACGAATTGGCCAGCGCTGCCATTTTTGGGGTGAGGCCGTTCGCGGCCGAGGGGCGC
AGCCCCTGGGGGGATGGGAGCTCGGTGCCTTGATGTGGGCGCCGGCGGTCGAGTGGCGACGGCGCGGCTT
GTCCGCGCCCTGGTAGATTGCCTGGCCGTAGGCCAGCCATTTTTGAGCGGCCAGCGGCCGCGATAGGCCG
ACGCGAAGCGGCGGGGCGTAGGGAGCGCAGCGACCGAAGGGTAGGCGCTTTTTGCAGCTCTTCGGCTGTG
CGCTGGCCAGACAGTTATGCACAGGCCAGGCGGGTTTTAAGAGTTTTAATAAGTTTTAAAGAGTTTTAGG
CGGAAAAATCGCCTTTTTTCTCTTTTATATCAGTCACTTACATGTGTGACCGGTTCCCAATGTACGGCTT
TGGGTTCCCAATGTACGGGTTCCGGTTCCCAATGTACGGCTTTGGGTTCCCAATGTACGTGCTATCCACA
GGAAAGAAGCTTTTTCGACCTTTTTCCCCTGCTAGGGCAATTTGCCCTAGCATCTGCTCCGTACATTAGG
AACCGGCGGATGCTTCGCCCTCGATCAGGTTGCGGTAGCGCATGACTAGGATCGGGCCAGCCTGCCCCGC
CTCCTCCTTCAAATCGTACTCCGGCAGGTCATTTGACCCGATCAGCTTGCGCACGGTGAAACAGAACTTC
TTGAACTCTCCGGCGCTGCCACTGCGTTCGTAGATCGTCTTGAACAACCATCTGGCTTCTGCCTTGCCTG
CGGCGCGGCGTGCCAGGCGGTAGAGAAAACGGCCGATGCCGGGATCGATCAAAAAGTAATCGGGGTGAAC
CGTCAGCACGTCCGGGTTCTTGCCTTCTGTGATCTCGCGGTACATCCAATCAGCTAGCTCGATCTCGATG
TACTCCGGCCGCCCGGTTTCGCTCTTTACGATCTTGTAGCGGCTAATCAAGGCTTCACCCTCGGATACCG
TCACCAGGCGGCCGTTCTTGGCCTTCTTCGTACGCTGCATGGCAACGTGCGTGGTGTTTAACCGAATGCA
GGTTTCTACCAGGTCGTCTTTCTGCTTTCCGCCATCGGCTCGCCGGCAGAACTTGAGTACGTCCGCAACG
TGTGGACGGAACACGCGGCCGGGCTTGTCTCCCTTCCCTTCCCGGTATCGGTTCATGGATTCGGTTAGAT
GGGAAACCGCCATCAGTACCAGGTCGTAATCCCACACACTGGCCATGCCGGCCGGCCCTGCGGAAACCTC
TACGTGCCCGTCTGGAAGCTCGTAGCGGATCACCTCGCCAGCTCGTCGGTCACGCTTCGACAGACGGAAA
ACGGCCACGTCCATGATGCTGCGACTATCGCGGGTGCCCACGTCATAGAGCATCGGAACGAAAAAATCTG
GTTGCTCGTCGCCCTTGGGCGGCTTCCTAATCGACGACGCACCGGCTGCCGGCGGTTGCCGGGATTCTTT
GCGGATTCGATCAGCGGCCGCTTGCCACGATTCACCGGGGCGTGCTTCTGCCTCGATGCGTTGCCGCTGG
GCGGCCTGCGCGGCCTTCAACTTCTCCACCAGGTCATCACCCAGCGCCGCGCCGATTTGTACCGGGCCGG
ATGGTTTGCGACCGCTCACGCCGATTCCTCGGGCTTGGGGGTTCCAGTGCCATTGCAGGGCCGGCAGACA
ACCCAGCCGCTTACGCCTGGCCAACCGCCCGTTCCTCCACACATGGGGCATTCCACGGCGTCGGTGCCTG
GTTGTTCTTGATTTTCCATGCCGCCTCCTTTAGCCGCTAAAATTCATCTACTCATTTATTCATTTGCTCA
TTTACTCTGGTAGCTGCGCGATGTATTCAGATAGCAGCTCGGTAATGGTCTTGCCTTGGCGTACCGCGTA
CATCTTCAGCTTGGTGTGATCCTCCGCCGGCAACTGAAAGTTGACCCGCTTCATGGCTGGCGTGTCTGCC
AGGCTGGCCAACGTTGCAGCCTTGCTGCTGCGTGCGCTCGGACGGCCGGCACTTAGCGTGTTTGTGCTTT
TGCTCATTTTCTCTTTACCTCATTAACTCAAATGAGTTTTGATTTAATTTCAGCGGCCAGCGCCTGGACC
TCGCGGGCAGCGTCGCCCTCGGGTTCTGATTCAAGAACGGTTGTGCCGGCGGCGGCAGTGCCTGGGTAGC
TCACGCGCTGCGTGATACGGGACTCAAGAATGGGCAGCTCGTACCCGGCCAGCGCCTCGGCAACCTCACC
GCCGATGCGCGTGCCTTTGATCGCCCGCGACACGACAAAGGCCGCTTGTAGCCTTCCATCCGTGACCTCA
ATGCGCTGCTTAACCAGCTCCACCAGGTCGGCGGTGGCCCATATGTCGTAAGGGCTTGGCTGCACCGGAA
TCAGCACGAAGTCGGCTGCCTTGATCGCGGACACAGCCAAGTCCGCCGCCTGGGGCGCTCCGTCGATCAC
TACGAAGTCGCGCCGGCCGATGGCCTTCACGTCGCGGTCAATCGTCGGGCGGTCGATGCCGACAACGGTT
AGCGGTTGATCTTCCCGCACGGCCGCCCAATCGCGGGCACTGCCCTGGGGATCGGAATCGACTAACAGAA
CATCGGCCCCGGCGAGTTGCAGGGCGCGGGCTAGATGGGTTGCGATGGTCGTCTTGCCTGACCCGCCTTT
CTGGTTAAGTACAGCGATAACCTTCATGCGTTCCCCTTGCGTATTTGTTTATTTACTCATCGCATCATAT
ACGCAGCGACCGCATGACGCAAGCTGTTTTACTCAAATACACATCACCTTTTTAGACGGCGGCGCTCGGT
TTCTTCAGCGGCCAAGCTGGCCGGCCAGGCCGCCAGCTTGGCATCAGACAAACCGGCCAGGATTTCATGC
AGCCGCACGGCTGATGGGCTGCCTGTATCGAGTGGTGATTTTGTGCCGAGCTGCCGGTCGGGGAGCTGTT
GGCTGGCTGGTGGCAGGATATATTGTGGTGTAAACAAATTGACGCTTAGACAACTTAATAACACATTGCG
GACGTTTTTAATGTACTGGGGTGGATGCAGTGGGCCCCACTCTGTGGAAGACAATGCCGAATTCGGATCC
GGAGCGGAGAATTAAGGGAGTCACGTTATGACCCCCGCCGATGACGCGGGACAAGCCGTTTTACGTTTGG
AACTGACAGAACCGCAACGTTGAAGGAGCCACTGAGCCGCGGGTTTCTGGAGTTTAATGAGCTAAGCACA
TACGTCAGAAACCATTATTGCGCGTTCAAAAGTCGCCTAAGGTCACTATCAGCTAGCAAATATTTCTTGT
CAAAAATGCTCCACTGACGTTCCATAAATTCCCCTCGGTATCCAATTAGAGTCTCATATTCACTCTCCTA
TTTTTACAACAATTACCAACAACAACAAACAACAAACAACATTACAATTACATTTACAATTACCATGGTT
GAACAAGATGGATTGCACGCAGGTTCTCCGGCCGCTTGGGTGGAGAGGCTATTCGGCTATGACTGGGCAC
AACAGACAATCGGCTGCTCTGATGCCGCCGTGTTCCGGCTGTCAGCGCAGGGGCGCCCGGTTCTTTTTGT
CAAGACCGACCTGTCCGGTGCCCTGAATGAACTGCAGGACGAGGCAGCGCGGCTATCGTGGCTGGCCACG
ACGGGCGTTCCTTGCGCAGCTGTGCTCGACGTTGTCACTGAAGCGGGAAGGGACTGGCTGCTATTGGGCG
AAGTGCCGGGGCAGGATCTCCTGTCATCTCACCTTGCTCCTGCCGAGAAAGTATCCATCATGGCTGATGC
AATGCGGCGGCTGCATACGCTTGATCCGGCTACCTGCCCATTCGACCACCAAGCGAAACATCGCATCGAG
CGAGCACGTACTCGGATGGAAGCCGGTCTTGTCGATCAGGATGATCTGGACGAAGAGCATCAGGGGCTCG
CGCCAGCCGAACTGTTCGCCAGGCTCAAGGCGCGCATGCCCGACGGCGAGGATCTCGTCGTGACTCATGG
CGATGCCTGCTTGCCGAATATCATGGTGGAAAATGGCCGCTTTTCTGGATTCATCGACTGTGGCCGGCTG
GGTGTGGCGGACCGCTATCAGGACATAGCGTTGGCTACCCGTGATATTGCTGAAGAGCTTGGCGGCGAAT
GGGCTGACCGCTTCCTCGTGCTTTACGGTATCGCCGCTCCCGATTCGCAGCGCATCGCCTTCTATCGCCT
TCTTGACGAGTTCTTCTGAGCGGGACTCTGGGGTTCGCTAGAGTCCTGCTTTAATGAGATATGCGAGACG
CCTATGATCGCATGATATTTGCTTTCAATTCTGTTGTGCACGTTGTAAAAAACCTGAGCATGTGTAGCTC
AGATCCTTACCGCCGGTTTCGGTTCATTCTAATGAATATATCACCCGTTACTATCGTATTTTTATGAATA
ATATTCTCCGTTCAATTTACTGATTGTACCCTACTACTTATATGTACAATATTAAAATGAAAACAATATA
TTGTGCTGAATAGGTTTATAGCGACATCTATGATAGAGCGCCACAATAACAAACAATTGCGTTTTATTAT
TACAAATCCAATTTTAAAAAAAGCGGCAGAACCGGTCAAACCTAAAAGACTGATTACATAAATCTTATTC
AAATTTCAAAAGTGCCCCAGGGGCTAGTATCTACGACACACCGAGCGGCGAACTAATAACGCTCACTGAA
GGGAACTCCGGTTCCCCGCCGGCGCGCATGGGTGAGATTCCTTGAAGTTGAGTATTGGCCGTCCGCTCTA
CCGAAAGTTACGGGCACCATTCAACCCGGTCCAGCACGGCGGCCGGGTAACCGACTTGCTGCCCCGAGAA
TTATGCAGCATTTTTTTGGTGTATGTGGGCCCCAAATGAAGTGCAGGTCAAACCTTGACAGTGACGACAA
ATCGTTGGGCGGGTCCAGGGCGAATTTTGCGACAACATGTCGAGGCTCAGCCGCTGCAAGAATTCAAGCT
TGGAGGTCAACATGGTGGAGCACGACACTCTGGTCTACTCCAAAAATGTCAAAGATACAGTCTCAGAAGA
TCAAAGGGCTATTGAGACTTTTCAACAAAGGATAATTTCGGGAAACCTCCTCGGATTCCATTGCCCAGCT
ATCTGTCACTTCATCGAAAGGACAGTAGAAAAGGAAGGTGGCTCCTACAAATGCCATCATTGCGATAAAG
GAAAGGCTATCATTCAAGATCTCTCTGCCGACAGTGGTCCCAAAGATGGACCCCCACCCACGAGGAGCAT
CGTGGAAAAAGAAGAGGTTCCAACCACGTCTACAAAGCAAGTGGATTGATGTGACATCTCCACTGACGTA
AGGGATGACGCACAATCCCACTATCCTTCGCAAGACCCTTCCTCTATATAAGGAAGTTCATTTCATTTGG
AGAGGACACGCTCGAGTATAAGAGCTCATTTTTACAACAATTACCAACAACAACAAACAACAAACAACAT
TACAATTACATTTACAATTATCGATACAATGAACTCAAGTAAGAATCCGCCCTCCACATTGTTGGATGTA
TTTCTCGACACGGCTAGAAATCTTGATACCGCTAGTAGGAATGTCCTGGAATGCGGGGAACATCGTTGGT
CATATCGTGAATTGGATACGGTAAGCTCTGCCCTGGCCCAGCACCTTCGATATACCGTCGGCTTGAGTCC
TACAGTAGCCGTGATCAGTGAGAACCACCCTTACATATTGGCCTTGATGTTGGCCGTTTGGAAATTGGGG
GGTACCTTCGCTCCAATCGACGTACATAGTCCCGCCGAGCTCGTGGCTGGCATGTTGAATATAGTTAGCC
CCAGCTGTCTGGTTATACCTTCTAGTGACGTTACCAACCAGACATTGGCCTGCGATCTCAATATACCAGT
AGTAGCTTTCCACCCTCATCAATCAACGATACCGGAACTGAACAAAAAGTACTTGACTGACAGTCAAATA
TCACCTGACTTGCCTTTCCCCGACCCCAACAGGCCGGCTCTTTATCTGTTTACCAGCAGCGCTACTTCTC
GTTCTAATCTGAAATGCGTCCCCTTGACGCATACATTTATCCTTAGAAACTCTCTTTCAAAAAGGGCCTG
GTGCAAACGTATGAGGCCCGAAACCGATTTTGATGGTATTCGTGTACTCGGTTGGGCTCCTTGGTCCCAC
GTGCTTGCACATATGCAGGACATTGGACCATTGACGCTTTTGAACGCAGGGTGCTACGTTTTTGCTACGA
CTCCTTCAACATATCCGACAGAGCTGAAGGACGATCGAGATGTGATCTCCTGTGCCGCCAACGCAGTCAT
GTATAAGGGAGTTAAGTCATTTGCCTGTCTACCTTTTGTGTTGGGCGGACTTAAAGCACTCTGCGAAAGC
GAGCCATCTGTAAAAGCTCAGTTGCAAGTGGAAGAGCGAGCACAATTGCTCAAATCCCTGCAGCATATGA
AGATCCTGGAGTGCGGTGGTGCCATGTTGGAAGTCTCCGTTGCATCCTGGGCAATAGAGAACAGAATCCC
CATAAGCATTGGGATAGGCATGACTGAAACTGGTGGAGCCCTCTTCGCTGGACCAGTTCAGGCAATACAA
ACAGGATTTTCATCAGAGGACAAGTTCATAGAGGACGCCACTTATCTTTTGGTGAAGGATGACTATGAGT
CCCACGCCGAGGAAGATATTAACGAAGGTGAACTCGTCGTCAAGTCCAGGATGCTGCCTCGTGGGTATCT
GGGGTATAATGATCCATCATTCAGCGTTGATGATGCAGGCTGGGTGACGTTCAAAACGGGAGATAGGTAC
AGTGTTACACCCGACGGCAAATTTAGCTGGCTGGGGAGAAATACCGACTTCATTCAGATGACATCTGGTG
AAACCTTGGACCCTCGTCCGATAGAAAGTCTCCTCTGTGAGTCCTCACTTATTTCTAGGGCCTGCGTAAT
TGGCGATAAGTTTCTTAACGGGCCAGCAACTGCTGTTTGTGCCATAATCGAACTGGAACCAACCACCGTT
GAGAAGGGTCAAGCTCATTCCAGAGACATAGCTAGGATATTCGCCCCCATCAACAGGGATTTGCCCCCCC
CTTTGCGTATCGCATGGTCACATGTCCTGGTTTTGCAGCCTAGTGAGAAGATACCTATGACAAAGAAGGG
GACGATTTTTCGAAAAAAGATCGAACAAGTCTTTGGGTCCGCATTGGGTGGATCATCCGGCGACAATAGC
CAAGCTACTACTGACGCTAGCGTGGTAAGACGTGACGAACTCAGTAACACAGTGAAGCACATTATATCCC
GAGTGTTGGGGGTGTCTGATGACGAACTCTTGTGGACCCTCTCTTTCGCCGAGTTGGGTATGACTTCTGC
TTTGGCCACCAGGATTGCAAATGAGTTGAACGAAGTCCTTGTGGGAGTGAACTTGCCTATAAACGCCTGC
TATATTCATGTGGATCTTCCGAGCCTCAGTAATGCAGTCTATGCCAAACTCGCACACTTGAAGTTGCCAG
ACCGTACTCCGGAACCACGAAAGGCACCAGTTGAAAATCCCGGAGGTAAAGAGATCGTCATTGTAGGCCA
GGCCTTCCGTTTGCCCGGGAGTATCAACGACGTCGCCTCTCTTAGGGATGCCTTTTTGGCTAGGCAGGCC
AGCTCAATTATTACCGAGATACCTCCGGACAGGTGGGACCACGCATCCTTCTACCCAAAAGATATTCGTT
TCAATAAGGCTGGGCTGGTGGACATCGCCAACTACGATCATTCCTTCTTTGGGCTGACCGCCACGGAAGC
ACTCTATCTCAGCCCTACGATGCGACTCGCCTTGGAGGTGTCATTTGAAGCATTGGAGAATGCCAACATT
CCAGTTTCTCAACTGAAGGGCTCCCAGACAGCAGTGTATGTTGCAACAACAGACGATGGTTTTGAAACGT
TGCTCAACGCCGAAGCAGGTTACGATGCCTACACCAGATTTTACGGGACTGGGAGGGCTGCCTCTACGGC
ATCAGGCCGTATAAGTTATCTCCTCGATGTACATGGACCATCCATCACTGTGGACACAGCCTGCAGTGGA
GGAGCAGTGTGCATAGATCAAGCCATTGATTATCTCCAGTCCTCAAGTGCTGCTGATACCGCTATTATTT
GTGCTAGTAATACCCATTGCTGGCCGGGGTCATTTATGTTTCTCAGCGCTCAAGGTATGGTTTCATCTGG
GGGTAGATGTGCTACATTCACGACTGATGCAGACGGATATGTTCCATCCGAAGGAGCTGTAGCTTTCATA
CTTAAGACAAGAGAGGCTGCTATGAGAGATAAAGATACCATATTGGCAACAATAAAGGCTACGCAAATTT
CCCACAACGGACGATCCCAAGGACTCGTGGCTCCTAACGTTAATAGTCAAGCCGATCTGCATCGTAGCCT
CCTTCAGAAAGCCGGGCTTTCCCCTGCCGATATACATTTCATAGAAGCACACGGCACTGGGACAAGTCTC
GGAGACTTGTCTGAAATCCAAGCCATTAACGACGCTTATACCTCTAGTCAACCCAGAACAGCCGGACCAT
TGATTGTGTCCGCCTCCAAAACTGTGATCGGGCACACTGAACCTGCTGGACCATTGGTCGGTATGCTCTC
TGTACTCAATTCCTTTAAGGAAGGGGCTGTCCCGGGGCTTGCCCACCTTACCGCCGACAACTTGAATCCG
GCTTTGGATTGCTCTAGTGTCCCTTTGTTGATTCCGTATCAACCGGTACATTTGGCTGCACCCAAGCCAC
ATAGGGCCGCTGTTATGAGTTATGGGTTCTCCGGTACACTGGGAGGGATCGTGTTGGAAGCTCCGGATGA
AGAGCGTCTTGAAGAAGAACCCCCAAACGACAAGCCAATGTTGTTTGTAGTTAGTGCTAAGACCCATACC
GCCCTGATCGAGTATTTGGGTAGATATTTGGAGTTTTTGCTTCAAGCCAACCCGCAAGATTTCTGCGACA
TATGTTACACATCATGCGTCGGCCGTGAACATTATAGGTACCGTTTCGCTTGCGTCGCCAACGACATGGA
GGACCTGATCGGCCAACTTCAAAAAAGGCTGGGGTCCAAGGTACCGCCAAAACCGAGCTATAAGCGAGGC
GCACTTGCTTTTGCATTCTCCGGTCAAGGTACTCAGTTTAGAGGTATGGCAACTGAACTGGCAAAAGCCT
ACTCAGGTTTTAGGAAGATAGTCAGTGACTTGGCTAAGAGGGCCTCCGAACTCTCCGGCCATGCTATTGA
TAGGTTCTTGTTGGCTTATGATATTGGCGCTGAAAATGTGGCACCAGACTCAGAAGCAGACCAAATATGC
ATATTCGTGTACCAATGCAGCGTGCTCAGATGGCTTCAGACCATGGGCATTCGTCCTAGTGCTGTAATAG
GTCACTCACTGGGAGAAATCTCTGCTTCAGTTGCAGCAGGGGCACTCAGTCTCGACAGCGCCCTGGATCT
CGTGATAAGCAGGGCTAGATTGTTGAGATCTTCTACTAATGCCCCCGCTGGTATGGCTGCCATGTCTGCT
AGCCAGGATGAGGTCGTGGAACTCATCGGAAAATTGGACCTTGATAAAGCTAACTCCTTGTCAGTCTCAG
TCATCAATGGCCCCCAGAACACCGTTGTGTCCGGTAGCTCAGCAGCCATTGAATCAATAGTAGCATTGGC
CAAGGGTAGGAAAATTAAAGCAAGCGCTCTTAATATTAATCAGGCATTTCACTCCCCATATGTTGATTCT
GCAGTACCGGGCTTGCGAGCCTGGTCAGAAAAGCATATCTCATCCGCAAGGCCGCTCCAGATACCGTTGT
ATTCAACCTTGCTTGGTGCTCAAGTCAGCGAAGGGCAAATGCTTAATCCGGATCACTGGGTAGATCATGC
CCGTAAGCCTGTTCAGTTTGCTCAAGCCGCAACAATCATGAAAGAGTCCTTTACTGGGGTGATCATCGAC
ATCGGTCCCCAGGTGGTTGCCTGGTCACTGCTCTTGAGCAACGGTTTGACATCCGTCACTGCACTCGCCG
CTAAGCGTGGGCGAAGCCAACAGGTCGCTTTCCTCAGCGCCTTGGCCGATCTGTATCAAGACTATGGTGT
AGTACCTGACTTTGTCGGGTTGTACGCCCAGCAGGAGGACGCTAGCAGGCTTAAAAAGACAGATATTTTG
ACCTACCCGTTTCAAAGGGTCAGACGATATCCGTCTTTCATTCCGTCACGTCGTGCACCGACACATGCCC
ACGTTCAGGACGAGGAGACTCTGTCATCCGGGAGCAGTACGCCCACATTGGAAAATACCGACCTTGATTC
TGGTAAGGAGAGTCTCATGGGACCGACAAGAGGGTTGTTGCGTGTCGACGACTTGAGGGACTCCATCGTT
AGTTCTGTGAAGGACGTACTCGAACTCAAATCCAACGAGGACCTCGATTTGTCAGAATCATTGAACGCTC
TTGGGATGGACTCCATCATGTTCGCACAGTTGAGAAAGAGGATAGGCGAAGGGCTTGGATTGAGTGTTCC
TATGGTTTTTCTGTCAGACGCTTTCTCCATAGGTGAAATGGTTAGCAACCTGGTGGAACAGGCTGAGGCT
TCCGAGGACAACTAGCTTGTCCTGCTTTAATGAGATATGCGAGAAGCCTATGATCGCATGATATTTGCTT
TCAATTCTGTTGTGCACGTTGTAAAAAACCTGAGCATGTGTAGCTCAGATCCTTACCGCCGGTTTCGGTT
CATTCTAATGAATATATCACCCGTTACTATCGTATTTTTATGAATAATATTCTCCGTTCAATTTACTGAT
TGTACCCTACTACTTATATGTACAATATTAAAATGAAAACAATATATTGTGCTGAATAGGTTTATAGCGA
CATCTATGATAGAGCGCCACAATAACAAACAATTGCGTTTTATTATTACAAATCCAATTTTAAAAAAAGC
GGCAGAACCGGTCAAACCTAAAAGACTGATTACATAAATCTTATTCAAATTTCAAAAGTGCCCCAGGGGC
TAGTATCTACGACACACCGAGCGGCGAACTAATAACGCTCACTGAAGGGAACTCCGGTTCCCCGCCGGCG
CGCATGGGTGAGATTCCTTGAAGTTGAGTATTGGCCGTCCGCTCTACCGAAAGTTACGGGCACCATTCAA
CCCGGTCCAGCACGGCGGCCGGGTAACCGACTTGCTGCCCCGAGAATTATGCAGCATTTTTTTGGTGTAT
GTGGGCCCCAAATGAAGTGCAGGTCAAACCTTGACAGTGACGACAAATCGTTGGGCGGGTCCAGGGCGAA
TTTTGCGACAACATGTCGAGGCTCAGCAGGACCGCTACTAGAATTCGAGCTCGGAGTGGCAGACATACTG
TCCCACAAATGAAGATGGAATCTGTAAAAGAAAACGCGTGAAATAATGCGTCTGACAAAGGTTAGGTCGG
CTGCCTTTAATCAATACCAAAGTGGTCCCTACCACGATGGAAAAACTGTGCAGTCGGTTTGGCTTTTTCT
GACGAACAAATAAGATTCGTGGCCGACAGGTGGGGGTCCACCATGTGAAGGCATCTTCAGACTCCAATAA
TGGAGCAATGACGTAAGGGCTTACGAAATAAGTAAGGGTAGTTTGGGAAATGTCCACTCACCCGTCAGTC
TATAAATACTTAGCCCCTCCCTCATTGTTAAGGGAGCAAAATCTCAGAGAGATAGTCCTAGAGAGAGAAA
GAGAGCAAGTAGCCTAGAAGTAGTCAAGGCGGCGAAGTATTCAGGCAGGTGGCCAGGAAGAAGAAAAGCC
AAGACGACGAAAACAGGTAAGAGCTAAGCTTAATGGTCCAAGACACCTCAAGCGCTAGTACCAGTCCAAT
TTTGACAAGATGGTATATAGATACTAGACCTTTGACTGCTTCTACCGCAGCCTTGCCACTGTTGGAAACT
CTGCAGCCTGCAGACCAGATAAGTGTCCAAAAGTACTACCATCTGAAGGATAAGCATATGTCTCTCGCAT
CCAATCTTCTCAAGTACTTGTTTGTTCACAGGAATTGCCGAATCCCATGGTCTAGCATTGTAATATCAAG
AACTCCAGATCCCCATAGAAGGCCCTGTTATATACCACCCTCTGGTTCTCAAGAGGACAGCTTTAAGGAT
GGCTACACTGGAATTAATGTCGAGTTCAACGTATCCCATCAAGCAAGCATGGTGGCAATAGCAGGCACTG
CATTTACACCCAACTCTGGAGGTGATTCCAAACTTAAGCCAGAGGTTGGCATAGACATTACTTGCGTGAA
TGAGCGACAGGGGCGAAACGGTGAGGAGCGATCCCTTGAAAGTTTGAGGCAGTACATAGATATTTTCTCA
GAGGTTTTTTCCACCGCAGAGATGGCAAACATCAGAAGATTGGATGGGGTGTCATCAAGCTCCTTGAGCG
CCGATAGGTTGGTGGACTATGGTTACCGATTGTTTTACACTTATTGGGCTCTTAAGGAAGCATACATCAA
GATGACAGGGGAAGCCCTGCTGGCACCATGGCTCAGGGAGTTGGAATTTAGTAATGTCGTTGCCCCAGCA
GCAGTGGCCGAATCCGGAGATTCCGCCGGAGACTTTGGAGAGCCTTATACCGGGGTACGAACAACCCTTT
ACAAAAACTTGGTCGAGGATGTTAGGATAGAGGTGGCTGCTCTGGGAGGTGACTACTTGTTCGCCACTGC
TGCACGAGGGGGCGGTATAGGTGCCTCCAGCCGACCAGGGGGAGGCCCTGATGGCTCAGGAATTAGGAGT
CAAGATCCCTGGCGACCATTTAAAAAGCTCGACATAGAGAGAGACATACAGCCTTGCGCCACTGGAGTCT
GTAATTGTCTGTCTCGAGGTAGTTAACTAGCTTACCGCACTGTGTGTGGTTTCTCAAGACCAAGACAGCT
AAAGCCTAAAGTCAGAGATCTAATATGTGTATTGTTATTCATGACACCACAGCTGCCACTTTTGGTGTTA
TGATCTGTTTGTAGAAGTAGGAATTCTTTTTTTTCTACTTAATAATAGCTTAAAGAGCTGTGCAATTTGG
TCTGTATTTTTTGTGTATTTTGCACTCATTATTTGTGAACAGTTTGAGAACTATTTATTTTCTAAGATTT
GTGCACGTATGAACCACTTTTCATCTATATACCACCATGTTTATTCTGCATCTATGGGATTGAGTTTGAA
TATTCGTTGATCAACAAAGTTATATTTGGTGGATACTACTTGAAGGTGCATATACTTTGTGCTCATATAT
TTAGTTGATATTCTGGATTTTGAGCTGGACAAATTGATCAAGGTAGTCTAATCTGGTCTGGTTACTAATA
AAACTCAAGAGATCACTGTCTCGCTTTACGAATTCCCATGGGGAGGAATTCCAATCCCACAAAAATCTGA
GCTTAACAGCACAGTTGCTCCTCTCAGAGCAGAATCGGGTATTCAACACCCTCATATCAACTACTACGTT
GTGTATAACGGTCCACATGCCGGTATATACGATGACTGGGGTTGTACAAAGGCGGCAACAAACGGCGTTC
CCGGAGTTGCACACAAGAAATTTGCCACTATTACAGAGGCAAGAGCAGCAGCTGACGCGTACACAACAAG
TCAGCAAACAGACAGGTTGAACTTCATCCCCAAAGGAGAAGCTCAACTCAAGCCCAAGAGCTTTGCTAAG
GCCCTAACAAGCCCACCAAAGCAAAAAGCCCACTGGCTCACGCTAGGAACCAAAAGGCCCAGCAGTGATC
CAGCCCCAAAAGAGATCTCCTTTGCCCCGGAGATTACAATGGACGATTTCCTCTATCTTTACGATCTAGG
AAGGAAGTTCGAAGGTGAAGGTGACGACACTATGTTCACCACTGATAATGAGAAGGTTAGCCTCTTCAAT
TTCAGAAAGAATGCTGACCCACAGATGGTTAGAGAGGCCTACGCAGCAAGTCTCATCAAGACGATCTACC
CGAGTAACAATCTCCAGGAGATCAAATACCTTCCCAAGAAGGTTAAAGATGCAGTCAAAAGATTCAGGAC
TAATTGCATCAAGAACACAGAGAAAGACATATTTCTCAAGATCAGAAGTACTATTCCAGTATGGACGATT
CAAGGCTTGCTTCATAAACCAAGGCAAGTAATAGAGATTGGAGTCTCTAAAAAGGTAGTTCCTACTGAAT
CTAAGGCCATGCATGGAGTCTAAGATTCAAATCGAGGATCTAACAGAACTCGCCGTCAAGACTGGCGAAC
AGTTCATACAGAGTCTTTTACGACTCAATGACAAGAAGAAAATCTTCGTCAACATGGTGGAGCACGACAC
TCTGGTCTACTCCAAAAATGTCAAAGATACAGTCTCAGAAGATCAAAGGGCTATTGAGACTTTTCAACAA
AGGATAATTTCGGGAAACCTCCTCGGATTCCATTGCCCAGCTATCTGTCACTTCATCGAAAGGACAGTAG
AAAAGGAAGGTGGCTCCTACAAATGCCATCATTGCGATAAAGGAAAGGCTATCATTCAAGATCTCTCTGC
CGACAGTGGTCCCAAAGATGGACCCCCACCCACGAGGAGCATCGTGGAAAAAGAAGAGGTTCCAACCACG
TCTACAAAGCAAGTGGATTGATGTGACATCTCCACTGACGTAAGGGATGACGCACAATCCCACTATCCTT
CGCAAGACCCTTCCTCTATATAAGGAAGTTCATTTCATTTGGAGAGGACACGCTCGAGTATAAGAGCTCA
TTTTTACAACAATTACCAACAACAACAAACAACAAACAACATTACAATTACATTTACAATTATCGATACA
ATGAGGTCTACTATCTCTTTGTCTAGTCTCCTTGAGAGACTGAGCAAATTGTCATCCCGATCCATCGCAA
TTACCTGCGGCGTAGTCTTGGCAAGTGCAATAGCATTCCCAATTATCCGAAGAGACTATCAAACGTTCCT
TGAAGTCGGTCCGAGCTATGCCCCACAGAACTTCCGAGGCTATATCACTGTTTGTGTCTTGTCACTTTTT
AGGCAAGAGCAGAAAGGGTTGGCAATCTATGACAGGCTTCCAGAAAAGAGGCGTTGGCTTGCCGACTTGC
CGTTTCGTGAAGGGCCAAGGCCATCCATAACCTCCCACATTATACAGCGTCAGCGTACTCAGCTGGTAGA
TCAAGAGTTTGCAACCAGAGAACTTATCGATAAGGTGATCCCACGTGTGCAAGCAAGACACACAGACAAA
ACTTTTCTCAGTACGTCAAAATTTGAGTTTCATGCAAAGGCCATCTTCCTTCTCCCCTCTATCCCTATTA
ATGATCCTCTTAACATTCCCTCACACGATACGGTAAGAAGAACCAAGCGTGAGATCGCTCACATGCATGA
TTACCATGATTGCTCTCTGCACTTGGCTCTTGCTCCTCAGGATGGTAAGGAAGTTTTGAAGAAGGGGTGG
GGCCAGCGTCACCCACTGGCCGGACCAGGAGTCCCAGGCCCTCCTACTGAGTGGACCTTCCTTTACGCAC
CAAGGAACGAAGAGGAGGCCAGAGTTGTCGAGATGATAGTCGAAGCTAGTATTGGCTACATGACTAACGA
TCCTGCTGGTAAGATTGTCGAAAATGCCAAAGGTAGTTAACTAGCTTGCTCTCAAGATCAAAGGCTTAAA
AAGCTGGGGTTTTATGAATGGGATCAAAGTTTCTTTTTTTCTTTTATATTTGCTTCTCCATTTGTTTGTT
TCATTTCCCTTTTTGTTTTCGTTTCTATGATGCACTTGTGTGTGACAAACTCTCTGGGTTTTTACTTACG
TCTGCGTTTCAAAAAAAAAAACCGCTTTCGTTTTGCGTTTTAGTCCCATTGTTTTGTAGCTCTGAGTGAT
CGAATTGATGCCTCTTTATTCCTTTTGTTCCCTATAATTTCTTTCAAAACTCAGAAGAAAAACCTTGAAA
CTCTTTGCAATGTTAATATAAGTATTGTATAAGATTTTTATTGATTTGGTTATTAGTCTTACTTTTGCTA
CCTCCATCTTCACTTGGAACTGATATTCTGAATAGTTAAAGCGTTACATGTGTTCCATTCACAAATGAAC
TTAAACTAGCACAAAGTCAGATATTTTAAGATCGCACCATTTCGCTCAGAGAATTCGCATGCGGAGGTCA
ACATGGTGGAGCACGACACTCTGGTCTACTCCAAAAATGTCAAAGATACAGTCTCAGAAGATCAAAGGGC
TATTGAGACTTTTCAACAAAGGATAATTTCGGGAAACCTCCTCGGATTCCATTGCCCAGCTATCTGTCAC
TTCATCGAAAGGACAGTAGAAAAGGAAGGTGGCTCCTACAAATGCCATCATTGCGATAAAGGAAAGGCTA
TCATTCAAGATCTCTCTGCCGACAGTGGTCCCAAAGATGGACCCCCACCCACGAGGAGCATCGTGGAAAA
AGAAGAGGTTCCAACCACGTCTACAAAGCAAGTGGATTGATGTGACATCTCCACTGACGTAAGGGATGAC
GCACAATCCCACTATCCTTCGCAAGACCCTTCCTCTATATAAGGAAGTTCATTTCATTTGGAGAGGACAC
GCTCGAGTATAAGAGCTCATTTTTACAACAATTACCAACAACAACAAACAACAAACAACATTACAATTAC
ATTTACAATTATCGATACAATGGCACCTATTTCATCCACGTGGAGCAGGTTGATAAGGTTCGTGGCTGTA
GAAACTTCCCTGGTTCATATTGGTGAGCCAATTGATGCAACGATGGACGTTGGCCTCGCCCGTAGAGAAG
GTAAGACAATTCAAGCATACGAAATAATCGGAAGCGGCAGTGCCCTCGATCTTTCTGCACAAGTCTCTAA
GAACGTACTCACAGTTAGGGAATTGTTGATGCCGCTCAGTCGAGAAGAGATTAAGACCGTTCGATGCCTC
GGCTTGAACTATCCGGTCCACGCCACAGAAGCTAACGTGGCCGTGCCGAAGTTTCCTAACCTGTTCTATA
AGCCCGTAACATCATTGATTGGTCCAGGCGGTCTTATTACTATTCCCTCCGTCGTTCAACCCCCCAAGGA
GCACCAGTCAGATTACGAGGCTGAGCTGGTTATAGTAATAGGTAAGGCAGCAAAGAACGTATCAGAGGAT
GAGGCTTTGGATTATGTATTGGGCTATACCGCTGCAAACGATATATCTTTCCGTAAGCATCAATTGGCTG
TCAGTCAATGGAGCTTCAGCAAGGGCTTTGATGGAACTAATCCACTTGGTCCCTGCTTGGTTTCCGCCTC
CAGTATCCCTGACCCACAGGATATTCCAATACAGTGCAAATTGAATGGTGGAGTCGTCCAAAATGGCAAC
ACCAGAGATCAAATCTTCAACGTTAAGAAAACCATATCATTTCTTTCCCAGGGGACTACTTTGGAGCCCG
GTTCCATTATCCTTACCGGGACCCCAGATGGGGTGGGGTTCGTACGAAACCCGCCCCTGTATTTGAAGGA
TGGCGATGAGGTTATGACTTGGATCGGTAGTGGAATCGGAACTCTCGCAAATACAGTTCGAGAAGAACAA
ACGTGCTTTGCATCAGGCGGCCACGAATAGCTTGTCCTGCTTTAATGAGATATGCGAGAAGCCTATGATC
GCATGATATTTGCTTTCAATTCTGTTGTGCACGTTGTAAAAAACCTGAGCATGTGTAGCTCAGATCCTTA
CCGCCGGTTTCGGTTCATTCTAATGAATATATCACCCGTTACTATCGTATTTTTATGAATAATATTCTCC
GTTCAATTTACTGATTGTACCCTACTACTTATATGTACAATATTAAAATGAAAACAATATATTGTGCTGA
ATAGGTTTATAGCGACATCTATGATAGAGCGCCACAATAACAAACAATTGCGTTTTATTATTACAAATCC
AATTTTAAAAAAAGCGGCAGAACCGGTCAAACCTAAAAGACTGATTACATAAATCTTATTCAAATTTCAA
AAGTGCCCCAGGGGCTAGTATCTACGACACACCGAGCGGCGAACTAATAACGCTCACTGAAGGGAACTCC
GGTTCCCCGCCGGCGCGCATGGGTGAGATTCCTTGAAGTTGAGTATTGGCCGTCCGCTCTACCGAAAGTT
ACGGGCACCATTCAACCCGGTCCAGCACGGCGGCCGGGTAACCGACTTGCTGCCCCGAGAATTATGCAGC
ATTTTTTTGGTGTATGTGGGCCCCAAATGAAGTGCAGGTCAAACCTTGACAGTGACGACAAATCGTTGGG
CGGGTCCAGGGCGAATTTTGCGACAACATGTCGAGGCTCAGCAGGACCGCTTGTGGAATTCCTCGAGGGA
GTCATCAAAATATTTAGCAGCATTCCAGATTGGGTTCAATCAACAAGGTACGAGCCATATCACTTTATTC
AAATTGGTATCGCCAAAACCAAGAAGGAACTCCCATCCTCAAAGGTTTGTAAGGAAGAATTCTCAGTCCA
AAGCCTCAACAAGGTCAGGGTACAGAGTCTCCAAACCATTAGCCAAAAGCTACAGGAGATCAATGAAGAA
TCTTCAATCAAAGTAAACTACTGTTCCAGCACATGCATCATGGTCAGTAAGTTTCAGAAAAAGACATCCA
CCGAGGACTTAAAGTTAGTGGGCATCTTTGAAAGTAATCTTGTCAACATCGAGCAGCTGGCTTGTGGGGA
CCAGACAAAAAAGGAATGGTGCAGAATTGTTAGGCGCACCTACCAAAAGCATCTTTGCCTTTATTGCAAA
GATAAAGCAGATTCCTCTAGTACAAGTGGGGAACAAAATAACGTGGAAAAGAGCTGTCCTGACAGCCCAC
TCACTAATGCGTATGACGAACGCAGTGACGACCACAAAAGAATTCCCTCTATATAAGAAGGCATTCATTC
CCATTTGAAGGATCATCAGATACTGAACCAATATTTCTCAATGGCCTCTTTTGAAAATTCACTCTCTGTG
TTGATCGTGGGAGCCGGTTTGGGTGGTCTAGCAGCTGCTATCGCTCTCCGACGACAGGGCCACGTGGTTA
AGATCTACGAATCATCTAGCTTTAAGGCCGAGCTCGGCGCAGGCTTGGCAGTTCCACCGAATACACTGCG
TAGTCTACAGCAATTGGGTTGTAACACTGAAAACCTTAACGGCGTTGATAATCTCTGTTTTACTGCCATG
GGATATGATGGGTCAGTGGGCATGATGAACAATATGACTGATTACCGTGAAGCATATGGCACTAGTTGGA
TCATGGTTCATCGTGTCGATTTGCATAACGAGTTGATGAGAGTTGCTTTGGACCCAGGGGGATTGGGCCC
TCCCGCAACGCTTCACCTGAATCATCGAGTCACGTTTTGTGATGTAGATGCTTGTACGGTGACATTTACC
AACGGTACAACTCAAAGTGCAGATCTTATCGTTGGGGCTGACGGGATACGTTCAACTATCCGTAGATTTG
TCTTGGAGGAGGACGTGACCATTCCCGCAAGCGGAATTGTGGGGTTTCGATGGTTGGTACAGGCTGATGC
CCTCGATCCATATCCTGAACTCGATTGGATAGTCAAAAAGCCACCGCTCGGAGCTAGGTTGATTTCTACG
CCCCAGAATCCACAATCTGGAGTGGGACTGGCAGATCGTAGAACTATTATTATATACGCTTGTCGTGGGG
GGACAATGGTAAATGTGCTGGCCGTACACGATGACGAGCGAGATCAGAATACTGCAGATTGGAGCGTTCC
AGCATCAAAGGATGACTTGTTTCGAGTATTCCATGACTACCATCCGAGATTCAGACGGCTCTTGGAATTG
GCTCAAGATATAAATCTCTGGCAGATGAGGGTTGTGCCGGTGCTCAAGAAATGGGTGAACAAACGAGTGT
GCCTGCTTGGAGATGCCGCTCATGCCATGCTTCCGACTCTCGGCCAGGGTTTCGGGATGGGATTGGAGGA
CGCCGTAGCCCTTGGTACTCTCTTGCCAAAAGGTACGACTGCTAGTCAAATAGAGACAAGACTGGCTGTC
TACGAACAGCTTAGAAAGGACCGAGCAGAGTTTGTAGCCGCTGAAAGTTATGAGGAGCAGTATGTCCCCG
AGAAGAGGGGCTTGTACTTGCGTAGCAAGGAACTTAGAGATAGAGTCATGGGGTATGACATAAAAGTGGA
GTCTGAGAAGGTACTGGAAACCTTGCTTAGGAGCTCTAACTCAGCAGGTAGTTAACTAGCTTGTCAAGCA
GATCGTTCAAACATTTGGCAATAAAGTTTCTTAAGATTGAATCCTGTTGCCGGTCTTGCGATGATTATCA
TATAATTTCTGTTGAATTACGTTAAGCATGTAATAATTAACATGTAATGCATGACGTTATTTATGAGATG
GGTTTTTATGATTAGAGTCCCGCAATTATACATTTAATACGCGATAGAAAACAAAATATAGCGCGCAAAC
TAGGATAAATTATCGCGCGCGGTGTCATCTATGTTACTAGATCGACGCTGAGCTTGTCTTCGAGGATGCA
CATGTGACCGAGGGA
Features (pLannotate 1.2.2; 28 found; start..end, strand, type, name):
     28..52      +  misc_feature   RB T-DNA repeat: right border repeat from nopaline C58 T-DNA
    175..763     -  rep_origin     ori: high-copy-number ColE1/pMB1/pBR322/pUC origin of replication
    934..1728    -  CDS            KanR: aminoglycoside phosphotransferase; aphA-3; confers resistance to kanamycin
   1729..1833    -  promoter       AmpR promoter: bla
   1850..1910    -  rep_origin     oriV (fragment): incP origin of replication
   2116..2310    -  rep_origin     pVS1 oriV: origin of replication for the Pseudomonas plasmid pVS1 (Heeb et al., 2000)
   2376..3449    -  CDS            pVS1 RepA: replication protein from the Pseudomonas plasmid pVS1 (Heeb et al., 2000)
   3878..4507    -  CDS            pVS1 StaA: stability protein from the Pseudomonas plasmid pVS1 (Heeb et al., 2000)
   4771..4795    +  misc_feature   LB T-DNA repeat: left border repeat from nopaline C58 T-DNA
   4979..5158    +  promoter       NOS promoter: nopaline synthase promoter
   5189..5243    +  misc_feature   TMV Ω: translational enhancer from the tobacco mosaic virus 5'-leader sequence (Gallie et al., 1988)
   5249..6039    +  CDS            NeoR/KanR (fragment): aminoglycoside phosphotransferase from Tn5; aph(3')-II (or nptII); confers resistance to neomycin, kanamycin, and G418 (Geneticin®)
   6066..6771    +  terminator     OCS terminator: octopine synthase terminator
   6873..7218    +  promoter       CaMV 35S promoter: strong constitutive promoter from cauliflower mosaic virus
   7170..7216    +  promoter       minimal CaMV 35S promoter: minimal 35S promoter from cauliflower mosaic virus
   7247..7300    +  misc_feature   TMV Ω: translational enhancer from the tobacco mosaic virus 5'-leader sequence (Gallie et al., 1988)
  12412..13119   +  terminator     OCS terminator: octopine synthase terminator
  13613..14644   +  CDS            npgA: PPTA_EMENI - Also known as cfwA. Experimental evidence at protein level: Swiss-Prot protein existence level 1. Transfers the 4'-phosphopantetheine moiety from coenzyme A to a Ser of an acyl-carrier-protein. The enzyme is able to transfer the cofactor to a broad range of enzymes with acyl- or peptidyl-carrier protein domains. Required for primary biological processes such as growth and asexual/sexual development, and activates target enzymes involved in the synthesis of metabolites such as fatty acids, polyketides and nonribosomal peptides, lysine, siderophore, penicillin, sterigmatocystin, sha
  15114..15971   +  CDS            IBMP_CAMVB (fragment): Experimental evidence at protein level: Swiss-Prot protein existence level 1. Enhances the ribosomal termination-reinitiation event leading to the translation of major open reading frames on the polycistronic viral RNAs. From Cauliflower mosaic virus (strain Bari 1) (CaMV).
  16155..16500   +  promoter       CaMV 35S promoter: strong constitutive promoter from cauliflower mosaic virus
  16452..16498   +  promoter       minimal CaMV 35S promoter: minimal 35S promoter from cauliflower mosaic virus
  16529..16582   +  misc_feature   TMV Ω: translational enhancer from the tobacco mosaic virus 5'-leader sequence (Gallie et al., 1988)
  17994..18339   +  promoter       CaMV 35S promoter: strong constitutive promoter from cauliflower mosaic virus
  18291..18337   +  promoter       minimal CaMV 35S promoter: minimal 35S promoter from cauliflower mosaic virus
  18368..18421   +  misc_feature   TMV Ω: translational enhancer from the tobacco mosaic virus 5'-leader sequence (Gallie et al., 1988)
  19357..20064   +  terminator     OCS terminator: octopine synthase terminator
  20094..20633   +  CDS            IBMP_FMVD (fragment): Protein inferred from homology: Swiss-Prot protein existence level 3. Enhances the translation of downstream ORFs on polycistronic mRNAs derived from figwort mosaic virus. From Figwort mosaic virus (strain DxS) (FMV).
  21981..22233   +  terminator     NOS terminator: nopaline synthase terminator and poly(A) signal
