[The description below was written by a language model from this plasmid's Addgene catalogue record and pLannotate feature annotations shown in this document.]
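Description:
pNK497 is a MoClo-compatible, Level P-like binary vector for plant expression, assembled by Golden Gate cloning and carrying the improved fungal bioluminescence pathway (FBP2) for autonomous light emission in plants. The backbone has a high-copy ColE1/pUC-type origin and an aphA-3 kanamycin resistance gene for propagation in E. coli. It also has the pVS1 origin with its RepA and StaA functions, which typically support replication and stable maintenance in Agrobacterium. Nopaline-type left and right T-DNA border repeats flank the roughly 17 kb payload, consistent with Agrobacterium-mediated delivery.

Six transcription units lie between the borders. A NOS promoter drives an nptII (NeoR/KanR) cassette with an OCS terminator, giving kanamycin/G418 selection of transformed plant tissue. According to the depositor's map, the pathway genes are:

- nnHispS (hispidin synthase), under a 0.4 kb CaMV 35S promoter with the TMV Ω translational enhancer and an OCS terminator.
- Aspergillus nidulans NpgA, under the CmYLCV promoter with the tATP terminator. It is a broad-specificity 4'-phosphopantetheinyl transferase that activates carrier-protein domains, presumably those of the hispidin synthase.
- nnLuz_v4 (luciferase), under a 1.3 kb 35S promoter with the TMV leader and an Act2 terminator.
- nnCPH (caffeylpyruvate hydrolase), under the 0.4 kb 35S promoter with the TMV leader and an OCS terminator.
- nnH3H_v2 (hispidin-3-hydroxylase), under the FMV promoter with a NOS terminator.

The automated annotation does not recognise the Neonothopanus nambi coding sequences. The viral protein fragments it reports upstream of the long 35S and FMV units most likely reflect viral sequence contained in those extended promoters rather than expressed genes. Together the enzymes make, oxidise and recycle the fungal luciferin from plant metabolites, so transformed plants glow without added substrate and can be imaged by luminescence.
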