Addgene plasmid #219754: pNK497
Purpose: MoClo-compatible Level P vector for improved autonomous bioluminescence in plants encoding kanamycin resistance cassette, nnHispS, NpgA, nnH3H_v2, nnLuz_v4 and nnCPH.
Depositing lab: Alexander Mishin. Depositing organization: Light Bio. Publication: An improved pathway for autonomous bioluminescence imaging in eukaryotes. Shakhova ES, Karataeva TA, Markina NM, Mitiouchkina T, Palkina KA, Perfilov MM, Wood MG, Hoang TT, Hall MP, Fakhranurova LI, Alekberova AE, Malyshevskaia AK, Gorbachev DA, Bugaeva EN, Pletneva LK, Babenko VV, Boldyreva DI, Gorokhovatsky AY, Balakireva AV, Gao F, Choob VV, Encell LP, Wood KV, Yampolsky IV, Sarkisyan KS, Mishin AS. Nat Methods. 2024 Mar;21(3):406-410. doi: 10.1038/s41592-023-02152-y. Epub 2024 Jan 22. PubMed 38253843.
Backbone
  Vector backbone: Level P-like
  Backbone size w/o insert (bp): 4919
  Vector type: Plant Expression
  Selectable markers: Neomycin (select with G418)
Growth in bacteria
  Bacterial resistance: Kanamycin, 50 μg/mL
  Growth temperature: 37°C
  Growth strain: DH5alpha
  Copy number: High Copy
Gene/Insert
  Gene/Insert name: nnHispS, NpgA, nnH3H_v2, nnLuz_v4 and nnCPH (alt name: FBP2)
  Species: Escherichia coli, Neonothopanus nambi, Aspergillus nidulans
  Insert size (bp): 17355
  Cloning method: Golden Gate
  Sequencing primers: 5′ ggcaggatatattgtggtgta; 3′ ggataaaccttttcacgccct
Resource information
  A portion of this plasmid was derived from a plasmid made by: Synthetic
Terms and licenses: Academic/Nonprofit Terms; Industry Terms: Not Available to Industry
Depositor comments: pNOS - KanR - tOCS | p35s_0.4kb - 5'UTR_TMV - nnHispS - tOCS | pCmYLCV - NpgA - tATP | p35s_1.3kb - 5'UTR_TMV - nnLuz_v4 - tAct2 | p35s_0.4kb - 5'UTR_TMV - nnCPH - tOCS | pFMV - nnH3H_v2 - tNOS
How to cite: pNK497 was a gift from Alexander Mishin (Addgene plasmid # 219754 ; http://n2t.net/addgene:219754 ; RRID:Addgene_219754)
